>Addgene plasmid #216215 | Bo_NPTII:pSNAC1:Gus_introns | addgene full sequence | sequence record 468513 | Addgene NGS Result
ACGCTACTAGAGGATGCACATGTGACCGAGGGACACGAAGTGATCCGTTTAAACTATCAGTGTTTGACAG
GATATATTGGCGGGTAAACCTAAGAGAAAAGAGCGTTTATTAGAATAATCGGATATTTAAAAGGGCGTGA
AAAGGTTTATCCGTTCGTCCATTTGTATGTGCCAGCCGCCTTTGCGACGCTCACCGGGCTGGTTGCCCTC
GCCGCTGGGCTGGCGGCCGTCTATGGCCCTGCAAACGCGCCAGAAACGCCGTCGAAGCCGTGTGCGAGAC
ACCGCGGCCGCCGGCGTTGTGGATACCTCGCGGAAAACTTGGCCCTCACTGACAGATGAGGGGCGGACGT
TGACACTTGAGGGGCCGACTCACCCGGCGCGGCGTTGACAGATGAGGGGCAGGCTCGATTTCGGCCGGCG
ACGTGGAGCTGGCCAGCCTCGCAAATCGGCGAAAACGCCTGATTTTACGCGAGTTTCCCACAGATGATGT
GGACAAGCCTGGGGATAAGTGCCCTGCGGTATTGACACTTGAGGGGCGCGACTACTGACAGATGAGGGGC
GCGATCCTTGACACTTGAGGGGCAGAGTGCTGACAGATGAGGGGCGCACCTATTGACATTTGAGGGGCTG
TCCACAGGCAGAAAATCCAGCATTTGCAAGGGTTTCCGCCCGTTTTTCGGCCACCGCTAACCTGTCTTTT
AACCTGCTTTTAAACCAATATTTATAAACCTTGTTTTTAACCAGGGCTGCGCCCTGTGCGCGTGACCGCG
CACGCCGAAGGGGGGTGCCCCCCCTTCTCGAACCCTCCCGGCCCGCTAACGCGGGCCTCCCATCCCCCCA
GGGGCTGCGCCCCTCGGCCGCGAACGGCCTCACCCCAAAAATGGCAGCGCTGGCCAATTCCCGAGGCACG
AACCCAGTGGACATAAGCCTGTTCGGTTCGTAAGCTGTAATGCAAGTAGCGTATGCGCTCACGCAACTGG
TCCAGAACCTTGACCGAACGCAGCGGTGGTAACGGCGCAGTGGCGGTTTTCATGGCTTGTTATGACTGTT
TTTTTGGGGTACAGTCTATGCCTCGGGCATCCAAGCAGCAAGCGCGTTACGCCGTGGGTCGATGTTTGAT
GTTATGGAGCAGCAACGATGTTACGCAGCAGGGCAGTCGCCCTAAAACAAAGTTAAACATCATGGGGGAA
GCGGTGATCGCCGAAGTATCGACTCAACTATCAGAGGTAGTTGGCGTCATCGAGCGCCATCTCGAACCGA
CGTTGCTGGCCGTACATTTGTACGGCTCCGCAGTGGATGGCGGCCTGAAGCCACACAGCGATATTGATTT
GCTGGTTACGGTGACCGTAAGGCTTGATGAAACAACGCGGCGAGCTTTGATCAACGACCTTTTGGAAACT
TCGGCTTCCCCTGGAGAGAGCGAGATTCTCCGCGCTGTAGAAGTCACCATTGTTGTGCACGACGACATCA
TTCCGTGGCGTTATCCAGCTAAGCGCGAACTGCAATTTGGAGAATGGCAGCGCAATGACATTCTTGCAGG
TATCTTCGAGCCAGCCACGATCGACATTGATCTGGCTATCTTGCTGACAAAAGCAAGAGAACATAGCGTT
GCCTTGGTAGGTCCAGCGGCGGAGGAACTCTTTGATCCGGTTCCTGAACAGGATCTATTTGAGGCGCTAA
ATGAAACCTTAACGCTATGGAACTCGCCGCCCGACTGGGCTGGCGATGAGCGAAATGTAGTGCTTACGTT
GTCCCGCATTTGGTACAGCGCAGTAACCGGCAAAATCGCGCCGAAGGATGTCGCTGCCGACTGGGCAATG
GAGCGCCTGCCGGCCCAGTATCAGCCCGTCATACTTGAAGCTAGACAGGCTTATCTTGGACAAGAAGAAG
ATCGCTTGGCCTCGCGCGCAGATCAGTTGGAAGAATTTGTCCATTACGTGAAAGGCGAGATCACCAAGGT
AGTCGGCAAATAATGTCTAGCTAGAAATTCGTTCAAGCCGACGCCGCTTCGCGGCGCGGCTTAACTCAAG
CGTTAGATGCACTAAGCACATAATTGCTCACAGCCAAACTATCAGGTCAAGTCTGCTTTTATTATTTTTA
AGCGTGCATAATAAGCCCTACACAAATTGGGAGATATATCATGCTGTCAGACCAAGTTTACTCATATATA
CTTTAGATTGATTTAAAACTTCATTTTTAATTTAAAAGGATCTAGGTGAAGATCCTTTTTGATAATCTCA
TGACCAAAATCCCTTAACGTGAGTTTTCGTTCCACTGAGCGTCAGACCCCGTAGAAAAGATCAAAGGATC
TTCTTGAGATCCTTTTTTTCTGCGCGTAATCTGCTGCTTGCAAACAAAAAAACCACCGCTACCAGCGGTG
GTTTGTTTGCCGGATCAAGAGCTACCAACTCTTTTTCCGAAGGTAACTGGCTTCAGCAGAGCGCAGATAC
CAAATACTGTTCTTCTAGTGTAGCCGTAGTTAGGCCACCACTTCAAGAACTCTGTAGCACCGCCTACATA
CCTCGCTCTGCTAATCCTGTTACCAGTGGCTGCTGCCAGTGGCGATAAGTCGTGTCTTACCGGGTTGGAC
TCAAGACGATAGTTACCGGATAAGGCGCAGCGGTCGGGCTGAACGGGGGGTTCGTGCACACAGCCCAGCT
TGGAGCGAACGACCTACACCGAACTGAGATACCTACAGCGTGAGCTATGAGAAAGCGCCACGCTTCCCGA
AGGGAGAAAGGCGGACAGGTATCCGGTAAGCGGCAGGGTCGGAACAGGAGAGCGCACGAGGGAGCTTCCA
GGGGGAAACGCCTGGTATCTTTATAGTCCTGTCGGGTTTCGCCACCTCTGACTTGAGCGTCGATTTTTGT
GATGCTCGTCAGGGGGGCGGAGCCTATGGAAAAACGCCAGCAACGCGGCCTTTTTACGGTTCCTGGCAGA
TCCTAGATGTGGCGCAACGATGCCGGCGACAAGCAGGAGCGCACCGACTTCTTCCGCATCAAGTGTTTTG
GCTCTCAGGCCGAGGCCCACGGCAAGTATTTGGGCAAGGGGTCGCTGGTATTCGTGCAGGGCAAGATTCG
GAATACCAAGTACGAGAAGGACGGCCAGACGGTCTACGGGACCGACTTCATTGCCGATAAGGTGGATTAT
CTGGACACCAAGGCACCAGGCGGGTCAAATCAGGAATAAGGGCACATTGCCCCGGCGTGAGTCGGGGCAA
TCCCGCAAGGAGGGTGAATGAATCGGACGTTTGACCGGAAGGCATACAGGCAAGAACTGATCGACGCGGG
GTTTTCCGCCGAGGATGCCGAAACCATCGCAAGCCGCACCGTCATGCGTGCGCCCCGCGAAACCTTCCAG
TCCGTCGGCTCGATGGTCCAGCAAGCTACGGCCAAGATCGAGCGCGACAGCGTGCAACTGGCTCCCCCTG
CCCTGCCCGCGCCATCGGCCGCCGTGGAGCGTTCGCGTCGTCTTGAACAGGAGGCGGCAGGTTTGGCGAA
GTCGATGACCATCGACACGCGAGGAACTATGACGACCAAGAAGCGAAAAACCGCCGGCGAGGACCTGGCA
AAACAGGTCAGCGAGGCCAAGCAGGCCGCGTTGCTGAAACACACGAAGCAGCAGATCAAGGAAATGCAGC
TTTCCTTGTTCGATATTGCGCCGTGGCCGGACACGATGCGAGCGATGCCAAACGACACGGCCCGCTCTGC
CCTGTTCACCACGCGCAACAAGAAAATCCCGCGCGAGGCGCTGCAAAACAAGGTCATTTTCCACGTCAAC
AAGGACGTGAAGATCACCTACACCGGCGTCGAGCTGCGGGCCGACGATGACGAACTGGTGTGGCAGCAGG
TGTTGGAGTACGCGAAGCGCACCCCTATCGGCGAGCCGATCACCTTCACGTTCTACGAGCTTTGCCAGGA
CCTGGGCTGGTCGATCAATGGCCGGTATTACACGAAGGCCGAGGAATGCCTGTCGCGCCTACAGGCGACG
GCGATGGGCTTCACGTCCGACCGCGTTGGGCACCTGGAATCGGTGTCGCTGCTGCACCGCTTCCGCGTCC
TGGACCGTGGCAAGAAAACGTCCCGTTGCCAGGTCCTGATCGACGAGGAAATCGTCGTGCTGTTTGCTGG
CGACCACTACACGAAATTCATATGGGAGAAGTACCGCAAGCTGTCGCCGACGGCCCGACGGATGTTCGAC
TATTTCAGCTCGCACCGGGAGCCGTACCCGCTCAAGCTGGAAACCTTCCGCCTCATGTGCGGATCGGATT
CCACCCGCGTGAAGAAGTGGCGCGAGCAGGTCGGCGAAGCCTGCGAAGAGTTGCGAGGCAGCGGCCTGGT
GGAACACGCCTGGGTCAATGATGACCTGGTGCATTGCAAACGCTAGGGCCTTGTGGGGTCAGTTCCGGCT
GGGGGTTCAGCAGCCCCTGCTCGGATCTGTTGGACCGGACAGTAGTCATGGTTGATGGGCTGCCTGTATC
GAGTGGTGATTTTGTGCCGAGCTGCCGGTCGGGGAGCTGTTGGCTGGCTGGTGGCAGGATATATTGTGGT
GTAAACAAATTGACGCTTAGACAACTTAATAACACATTGCGGACGTTTTTAATGTACTGGGGTTGAACAC
TCTGTGGGTCTCATGCCGAATTCGGATCCGGAGGTCAACATGGTGGAGCACGACACTCTGGTCTACTCCA
AAAATGTCAAAGATACAGTCTCAGAAGATCAAAGGGCTATTGAGACTTTTCAACAAAGGATAATTTCGGG
AAACCTCCTCGGATTCCATTGCCCAGCTATCTGTCACTTCATCGAAAGGACAGTAGAAAAGGAAGGTGGC
TCCTACAAATGCCATCATTGCGATAAAGGAAAGGCTATCATTCAAGATCTCTCTGCCGACAGTGGTCCCA
AAGATGGACCCCCACCCACGAGGAGCATCGTGGAAAAAGAAGAGGTTCCAACCACGTCTACAAAGCAAGT
GGATTGATGTGATAACATGGTGGAGCACGACACTCTGGTCTACTCCAAAAATGTCAAAGATACAGTCTCA
GAAGATCAAAGGGCTATTGAGACTTTTCAACAAAGGATAATTTCGGGAAACCTCCTCGGATTCCATTGCC
CAGCTATCTGTCACTTCATCGAAAGGACAGTAGAAAAGGAAGGTGGCTCCTACAAATGCCATCATTGCGA
TAAAGGAAAGGCTATCATTCAAGATCTCTCTGCCGACAGTGGTCCCAAAGATGGACCCCCACCCACGAGG
AGCATCGTGGAAAAAGAAGAGGTTCCAACCACGTCTACAAAGCAAGTGGATTGATGTGACATCTCCACTG
ACGTAAGGGATGACGCACAATCCCACTATCCTTCGCAAGACCCTTCCTCTATATAAGGAAGTTCATTTCA
TTTGGAGAGGACACGCTCGAGTATAAGAGCTCATTTTTACAACAATTACCAACAACAACAAACAACAAAC
AACATTACAATTACATTTACAATTATCGATACAATGATTGAACAAGATGGATTGCACGCAGGTTCTCCGG
CCGCTTGGGTGGAGAGGCTATTCGGCTATGACTGGGCACAACAGACAATCGGCTGCTCTGATGCCGCCGT
GTTCCGGCTGTCAGCGCAGGGGCGCCCGGTTCTTTTTGTCAAGACCGACCTGTCCGGTGCCCTGAATGAA
CTCCAAGACGAGGCAGCGCGGCTATCGTGGCTGGCCACGACGGGCGTTCCTTGCGCAGCTGTGCTCGACG
TTGTCACTGAAGCGGGAAGGGACTGGCTGCTATTGGGCGAAGTGCCGGGGCAGGATCTCCTGTCATCTCA
CCTTGCTCCTGCCGAGAAAGTATCCATCATGGCTGATGCAATGCGGCGGCTGCATACGCTTGATCCGGCT
ACCTGCCCATTCGACCACCAAGCGAAACATCGCATCGAGCGAGCACGTACTCGGATGGAAGCCGGTCTTG
TCGATCAGGATGATCTGGACGAAGAGCATCAGGGGCTCGCGCCAGCCGAACTGTTCGCCAGGCTCAAGGC
GCGGATGCCCGACGGCGAGGATCTCGTCGTGACCCACGGCGATGCCTGCTTGCCGAATATCATGGTGGAA
AATGGCCGCTTTTCTGGATTCATCGACTGTGGCCGGCTGGGTGTGGCGGACCGCTATCAGGACATAGCGT
TGGCTACCCGTGATATTGCTGAAGAGCTTGGCGGCGAATGGGCTGACCGCTTCCTCGTGCTTTACGGTAT
CGCCGCTCCCGATTCGCAGCGCATCGCCTTCTATCGCCTTCTTGACGAGTTCTTCTGAGCTTGTCAAGCA
GATCGTTCAAACATTTGGCAATAAAGTTTCTTAAGATTGAATCCTGTTGCCGGTCTTGCGATGATTATCA
TATAATTTCTGTTGAATTACGTTAAGCATGTAATAATTAACATGTAATGCATGACGTTATTTATGAGATG
GGTTTTTATGATTAGAGTCCCGCAATTATACATTTAATACGCGATAGAAAACAAAATATAGCGCGCAAAC
TAGGATAAATTATCGCGCGCGGTGTCATCTATGTTACTAGATCGACGCTGCAAGAATTCAAGCTTGGAGT
TACTGCAAGGTGTCTGATTTGGAGTCAAAATTTCGGCCTAGCCAACCAACTAACTTGAAAAATGATTTTA
TATTACAAGATGGAGTACTATCATTTATAAAAGTTGCCTTTAAGGGACAATTAATATTGGACGGAGGGAT
ATGAGCTGTCTTTAAAAGAAAAGATAGAATGAAAAACAAAGAGCACATGATAAAAGCACGGTAAAAATAA
ATATCAGTCGTTTTCTTCTTGACATTGTTTTTGTTTCTTTTGAGGCTGCTTGCCACATACTCCCTTAGTA
AAAAATACTGTAATATAAAAGGCGTTTATAGATAGCTAAAGTACGGCATGTGGTGATAAAAAATATATAT
CAGTCGATGCCATATATTTTCTCCAATTTTGTTTCGTGGGAGATCCTGTAGAGCAGCTGCTGCCACGACA
TGCCTCCGTTTCAAAAAATAAATAAAAAGAAAGGCAGGTGTAGACCCGAGCATCAGCCACGCAGAGGCGT
ATCCACAGTGCTCCTCCGATCCCACCTATCGGCACGATCCGCGGTGTCCACACACGCGCATGCCGACCAG
CTTCACGCCGCACCGCACAACCCGCACGGCCAGCTGAAGTCGGCCATGACGCAACCCCCGTGCCACCCGG
CCGCGCCTTCCCCGAAACCCCCCACACACGTGCCCTTTTCCTCCCCAAGAAACCCCTCCACGCAGCCGCC
GCCCCCCTACCCCCGTCCGAACCTTCCAGACCACTCACGCACCCCCCCTCCCCTATTTATCCCTCCCCCA
TCCCCCCATTTACCACCACCATCACCACACAACCCAACTCCTCTCACTCCCCAACAATCTCAAACAACAG
CTCGAGGAATCAACAGCAGCGACTACTCTGTTCGTTGAACCAACAATCAACAGACGGACAATGGGTCAGT
CCCTTATGTTACGTCCTGTAGAAACCCCAACCCGTGAAATCAAAAAACTCGACGGCCTGTGGGCATTCAG
TCTGGATCGCGAAAACTGTGGAATTGATCAGCGTTGGTGGGAAAGCGCGTTACAAGAAAGCCGGGCAATT
GCTGTGCCAGGCAGTTTTAACGATCAGTTCGCCGATGCAGATATTCGTAATTATGCGGGCAACGTCTGGT
ATCAGCGCGAAGTCTTTATACCGAAAGGTAAGTCTTACTCTCTCTTTTTTGGTCTGTATTTTTAATTTTT
TGAAGTATACTATTTGTACTGACGCTAATAATCTTTTTTCAGGTTGGGCAGGCCAGCGTATCGTGCTGCG
TTTCGATGCGGTCACTCATTACGGCAAAGTGTGGGTCAATAATCAGGAAGTGATGGAGCATCAGGGCGGC
TATACGCCATTTGAAGCCGATGTCACGCCGTATGTTATTGCCGGGAAAAGTGTACGTATCACCGTTTGTG
TGAACAACGAACTGAACTGGCAGACTATCCCGCCGGGAATGGTGATTACCGACGAAAACGGCAAGAAAAA
GCAGTCTTACTTCCATGATTTCTTTAACTATGCCGGAATCCATCGCAGCGTAATGCTCTACACCACGCCG
AACACCTGGGTGGACGATATCACCGTGGTGACGCATGTCGCGCAAGACTGTAACCACGCGTCTGTTGACT
GGCAGGTACTTCATGCTTCAACGTGTAACTTAAGAGATACTGTGTGAAATTTTATATTTCCATACATTTG
CTTGACCTTTGCTTTTTGTCAATTTTTTTCCCCTTACAGGTGGTGGCCAATGGTGATGTCAGCGTTGAAC
TGCGTGATGCGGATCAACAGGTGGTTGCAACTGGACAAGGCACTAGCGGGACTTTGCAAGTGGTGAATCC
GCACCTCTGGCAACCGGGTGAAGGTTATCTCTATGAACTGTGCGTCACAGCCAAAAGCCAGACAGAGTGT
GATATCTACCCGCTTCGCGTCGGCATCCGGTCAGTGGCAGTGAAGGGCGAACAGTTCCTGATTAACCACA
AACCGTTCTACTTTACTGGCTTTGGTCGTCATGAAGATGCGGACTTGCGTGGCAAAGGATTCGATAACGT
GCTGATGGTGCACGACCACGCATTAATGGACTGGATTGGGGCCAACTCCTACCGTACCTCGCATTACCCT
TACGCTGAAGAGATGCTCGACTGGGCAGATGAACATGGCATCGTGGTGATTGATGAAACTGCTGCTGTCG
GCTTTAACCTCTCTTTAGGCATTGGTTTCGAAGCGGGCAACAAGCCGAAAGAACTGTACAGCGAAGAGGC
AGTCAACGGGGAAACTCAGCAAGCGCACTTACAGGCGATTAAAGAGCTGATAGCGCGTGACAAAAACCAC
CCAAGCGTGGTGATGTGGAGTATTGCCAACGAACCGGATACCCGTCCGCAAGGTGCACGGGAATATTTCG
CGCCACTGGCGGAAGCAACGCGTAAACTCGACCCGACGCGTCCGATCACCTGCGTCAATGTAATGTTCTG
CGACGCTCACACCGATACCATCAGCGATCTCTTTGATGTGCTGTGCCTGAACCGTTATTACGGATGGTAT
GTCCAAAGCGGCGATTTGGAAACGGCAGAGAAGGTACTGGAAAAAGAACTTCTGGCCTGGCAGGAGAAAC
TGCATCAGCCGATTATCATCACCGAATACGGCGTGGATACGTTAGCCGGGCTGCACTCAATGTACACCGA
CATGTGGAGTGAAGAGTATCAGTGTGCATGGCTGGATATGTATCACCGCGTCTTTGATCGCGTCAGCGCC
GTCGTCGGTGAACAGGTATGGAATTTCGCCGATTTTGCGACCTCGCAAGGCATATTGCGCGTTGGCGGTA
ACAAGAAAGGGATCTTCACTCGCGACCGCAAACCGAAGTCGGCGGCTTTTCTGCTGCAAAAACGCTGGAC
TGGCATGAACTTCGGTGAAAAACCGCAGCAGGGAGGCAAACAATGAGCTTGTCAAGCAGATCGTTCAAAC
ATTTGGCAATAAAGTTTCTTAAGATTGAATCCTGTTGCCGGTCTTGCGATGATTATCATATAATTTCTGT
TGAATTACGTTAAGCATGTAATAATTAACATGTAATGCATGACGTTATTTATGAGATGGGTTTTTATGAT
TAGAGTCCCGCAATTATACATTTAATACGCGATAGAAAACAAAATATAGCGCGCAAACTAGGATAAATTA
TCGCGCGCGGTGTCATCTATGTTACTAGATCG
Features (pLannotate 1.2.2; 16 found; start..end, strand, type, name):
     65..89      +  misc_feature   RB T-DNA repeat: right border repeat from nopaline C58 T-DNA
    186..817     +  rep_origin     oriV: incP origin of replication
    920..943     +  promoter       Pc promoter (fragment): intI1 (promoter lies within the coding sequence); class 1 integron promoter
   1119..1175    +  CDS            GmR (fragment): gentamycin acetyltransferase; aacC1; confers resistance to gentamycin
   1186..1973    +  CDS            SmR (fragment): aminoglycoside adenylyltransferase (Murphy, 1985); aadA; confers resistance to spectinomycin and streptomycin
   2314..2902    +  rep_origin     ori: high-copy-number ColE1/pMB1/pBR322/pUC origin of replication
   3238..4383    +  CDS            trfA: TRFA_ECOLX - Experimental evidence at protein level: Swiss-Prot protein existence level 1. Also involved in plasmid copy number control, promoting intermolecular coupling of protein bound iterons at oriV, which inhibits replication initiation. From Escherichia coli.
   4532..4556    +  misc_feature   LB T-DNA repeat: left border repeat from nopaline C58 T-DNA
   4731..5407    +  promoter       CaMV 35S promoter (enhanced): cauliflower mosaic virus 35S promoter with a duplicated enhancer region
   5432..5485    +  misc_feature   TMV Ω: translational enhancer from the tobacco mosaic virus 5'-leader sequence (Gallie et al., 1988)
   5494..6285    +  CDS            neo: KKA2_KLEPN - Also known as kan, nptII. Experimental evidence at protein level: Swiss-Prot protein existence level 1. Resistance to kanamycin, neomycin, paromomycin, ribostamycin, butirosin and gentamicin B. From Klebsiella pneumoniae.
   6301..6553    +  terminator     NOS terminator: nopaline synthase terminator and poly(A) signal
   7496..7729    +  CDS            GUS (fragment): β-glucuronidase; uidA (or gusA) from E. coli
   7811..8197    +  CDS            GUS (fragment): β-glucuronidase; uidA (or gusA) from E. coli
   8297..9496    +  CDS            GUS (fragment): β-glucuronidase; uidA (or gusA) from E. coli
   9509..9761    +  terminator     NOS terminator: nopaline synthase terminator and poly(A) signal
