[The description below was written by a language model from this plasmid's Addgene catalogue record and pLannotate feature annotations shown in this document.]
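Description:
Bo_NPTII:pSNAC1:Gus_introns is a Golden Gate-assembled binary T-DNA vector for plant expression, built in the pAGM8031 backbone and intended for evaluating guard cell-specific promoters in Brassica. The backbone carries both a high-copy ColE1/pUC-type origin for propagation in E. coli and the broad-host-range incP oriV together with its trfA replication initiator gene, an arrangement that typically allows maintenance in Agrobacterium as well. Bacterial selection is by spectinomycin through the aadA aminoglycoside adenylyltransferase gene; the short gentamicin acetyltransferase and class 1 integron promoter matches next to it appear to be remnants of the cassette's origin rather than functional markers. Nopaline-type left and right border repeats delimit the region transferred to the plant genome.

Two transcription units lie between the borders. The first, next to the left border, is the plant selection cassette: an enhanced CaMV 35S promoter with duplicated enhancer, the TMV Ω translational leader, the nptII (neo) coding sequence and a NOS terminator, giving resistance to kanamycin-class aminoglycosides (the record lists G418). The second is the reporter unit, in which the roughly 900 bp promoter of the stress-responsive NAC1 transcription factor gene (pSNAC1, referenced to a barley Morex gene identifier) drives β-glucuronidase followed by a second NOS terminator. The promoter itself is not annotated in the feature table, but the unannotated stretch between the first terminator and GUS is where it would sit. GUS is detected as three separate fragments, consistent with a coding sequence interrupted by introns, as the name indicates. Introns of this kind restrict reporter activity to plant cells, so that histochemical staining is not confounded by bacterial expression. Staining patterns in transformed plants then report where the SNAC1 promoter is active within the stomatal complex.
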