Addgene plasmid #216215: Bo_NPTII:pSNAC1:Gus_introns
Purpose: Evaluating guard cell specific promotors in Brassica
Depositing lab: Penny Hundleby. Depositing organization: John Innes Centre. Publication: A Promoter Collection for Cell-Targeted Analysis Within the Stomatal Complex. Nguyen TH, Krasauskas J, Nguyen TB, Noureen A, Smedley M, Christie JM, Harwood W, Blatt MR, Hundleby P. Plant Direct. 2025 Feb 12;9(2):e70045. doi: 10.1002/pld3.70045. eCollection 2025 Feb. PubMed 39943924.
Backbone
  Vector backbone: pAGM8031
  Backbone manufacturer: Sylvestre Marillonnet
  Backbone size w/o insert (bp): 5201
  Total vector size (bp): 9733
  Vector type: Plant Expression, Synthetic Biology
  Selectable markers: Neomycin (select with G418)
Growth in bacteria
  Bacterial resistance: Spectinomycin, 50 μg/mL
  Growth temperature: 37°C
  Growth strain: DH5alpha
  Copy number: High Copy
Gene/Insert
  Gene/Insert name: Stress-responsive NAC1 transcription factor
  Insert size (bp): 900
  GenBank ID: HORVU.MOREX.r3.5HG0524540
  Promoter: pSNAC1
  Cloning method: Golden Gate
  Sequencing primers: 5′ GTGGTGTAAACAAATTGACGC; 3′ GGATAAACCTTTTCACGCCC
Terms and licenses: Academic/Nonprofit Terms; Industry Terms: Not Available to Industry
How to cite: Bo_NPTII:pSNAC1:Gus_introns was a gift from Penny Hundleby (Addgene plasmid # 216215 ; http://n2t.net/addgene:216215 ; RRID:Addgene_216215)
